>Addgene plasmid #131992 | pDONR221_SLC25A25 | addgene full sequence | sequence record 260426 | Addgene NGS Result
CTTTCCTGCGTTATCCCCTGATTCTGTGGATAACCGTATTACCGCCTTTGAGTGAGCTGATACCGCTCGC
CGCAGCCGAACGACCGAGCGCAGCGAGTCAGTGAGCGAGGAAGCGGAAGAGCGCCCAATACGCAAACCGC
CTCTCCCCGCGCGTTGGCCGATTCATTAATGCAGCTGGCACGACAGGTTTCCCGACTGGAAAGCGGGCAG
TGAGCGCAACGCAATTAATACGCGTACCGCTAGCCAGGAAGAGTTTGTAGAAACGCAAAAAGGCCATCCG
TCAGGATGGCCTTCTGCTTAGTTTGATGCCTGGCAGTTTATGGCGGGCGTCCTGCCCGCCACCCTCCGGG
CCGTTGCTTCACAACGTTCAAATCCGCTCCCGGCGGATTTGTCCTACTCAGGAGAGCGTTCACCGACAAA
CAACAGATAAAACGAAAGGCCCAGTCTTCCGACTGAGCCTTTCGTTTTATTTGATGCCTGGCAGTTCCCT
ACTCTCGCGTTAACGCTAGCATGGATGTTTTCCCAGTCACGACGTTGTAAAACGACGGCCAGTCTTAAGC
TCGGGCCCCAAATAATGATTTTATTTTGACTGATAGTGACCTGTTCGTTGCAACACATTGATGAGCAATG
CTTTTTTATAATGCCAACTTTGTACAAAAAAGCAGGCTCCACCATGCTGTGCCTGTGCCTGTACGTGCCA
GTGATCGGCGAGGCCCAGACAGAGTTCCAGTATTTTGAGTCCAAGGGCCTGCCCGCCGAGCTGAAGAGCA
TCTTCAAGCTGTCCGTGTTTATCCCTTCCCAGGAGTTTTCTACCTACCGGCAGTGGAAGCAGAAGATCGT
GCAGGCCGGCGACAAGGATCTGGACGGCCAGCTGGACTTCGAGGAGTTTGTGCACTATCTGCAGGATCAC
GAGAAGAAGCTGAGACTGGTGTTCAAGTCCCTGGATAAGAAGAACGACGGCCGGATCGATGCCCAGGAGA
TCATGCAGTCTCTGAGAGACCTGGGCGTGAAGATCAGCGAGCAGCAGGCCGAGAAGATCCTGAAGTCTAT
GGATAAGAACGGCACCATGACAATCGACTGGAATGAGTGGCGGGATTACCACCTGCTGCACCCCGTGGAG
AACATCCCTGAGATCATCCTGTATTGGAAGCACAGCACAATCTTTGACGTGGGCGAGAATCTGACCGTGC
CTGATGAGTTCACAGTGGAGGAGAGGCAGACCGGAATGTGGTGGAGGCACCTGGTGGCAGGAGGAGGAGC
AGGAGCCGTGAGCCGGACCTGCACAGCCCCACTGGACAGACTGAAGGTGCTGATGCAGGTGCACGCCAGC
AGGTCCAACAATATGGGCATCGTGGGCGGCTTTACACAGATGATCAGGGAGGGAGGAGCACGGTCTCTGT
GGAGAGGCAACGGCATCAATGTGCTGAAGATCGCCCCCGAGAGCGCCATCAAGTTCATGGCCTACGAGCA
GATCAAGAGGCTGGTGGGCTCCGACCAGGAGACCCTGAGGATCCACGAGCGCCTGGTGGCAGGATCTCTG
GCAGGAGCAATCGCACAGAGCTCCATCTACCCTATGGAGGTGCTGAAGACACGGATGGCCCTGAGAAAGA
CCGGCCAGTATTCCGGCATGCTGGATTGTGCAAGGAGAATCCTGGCAAGGGAGGGAGTGGCCGCCTTTTA
CAAGGGCTATGTGCCAAATATGCTGGGCATCATCCCCTACGCCGGCATCGACCTGGCCGTGTATGAGACA
CTGAAGAACGCCTGGCTGCAGCACTACGCCGTGAATTCTGCCGATCCTGGCGTGTTCGTGCTGCTGGCAT
GCGGAACCATGTCTAGCACATGTGGCCAGCTGGCCAGCTATCCACTGGCCCTGGTGAGGACCAGGATGCA
GGCACAGGCATCCATCGAGGGAGCACCCGAGGTGACAATGTCCTCTCTGTTCAAGCACATCCTGAGGACC
GAGGGAGCCTTTGGCCTGTACAGGGGACTGGCCCCTAACTTCATGAAAGTGATCCCAGCCGTGTCTATCA
GCTACGTGGTGTATGAGAATCTGAAGATCACCCTGGGCGTGCAGTCCAGAGACCCAGCTTTCTTGTACAA
AGTTGGCATTATAAGAAAGCATTGCTTATCAATTTGTTGCAACGAACAGGTCACTATCAGTCAAAATAAA
ATCATTATTTGCCATCCAGCTGATATCCCCTATAGTGAGTCGTATTACATGGTCATAGCTGTTTCCTGGC
AGCTCTGGCCCGTGTCTCAAAATCTCTGATGTTACATTGCACAAGATAAAAATATATCATCATGAACAAT
AAAACTGTCTGCTTACATAAACAGTAATACAAGGGGTGTTATGAGCCATATTCAACGGGAAACGTCGAGG
CCGCGATTAAATTCCAACATGGATGCTGATTTATATGGGTATAAATGGGCTCGCGATAATGTCGGGCAAT
CAGGTGCGACAATCTATCGCTTGTATGGGAAGCCCGATGCGCCAGAGTTGTTTCTGAAACATGGCAAAGG
TAGCGTTGCCAATGATGTTACAGATGAGATGGTCAGACTAAACTGGCTGACGGAATTTATGCCTCTTCCG
ACCATCAAGCATTTTATCCGTACTCCTGATGATGCATGGTTACTCACCACTGCGATCCCCGGAAAAACAG
CATTCCAGGTATTAGAAGAATATCCTGATTCAGGTGAAAATATTGTTGATGCGCTGGCAGTGTTCCTGCG
CCGGTTGCATTCGATTCCTGTTTGTAATTGTCCTTTTAACAGCGATCGCGTATTTCGTCTCGCTCAGGCG
CAATCACGAATGAATAACGGTTTGGTTGATGCGAGTGATTTTGATGACGAGCGTAATGGCTGGCCTGTTG
AACAAGTCTGGAAAGAAATGCATAAACTTTTGCCATTCTCACCGGATTCAGTCGTCACTCATGGTGATTT
CTCACTTGATAACCTTATTTTTGACGAGGGGAAATTAATAGGTTGTATTGATGTTGGACGAGTCGGAATC
GCAGACCGATACCAGGATCTTGCCATCCTATGGAACTGCCTCGGTGAGTTTTCTCCTTCATTACAGAAAC
GGCTTTTTCAAAAATATGGTATTGATAATCCTGATATGAATAAATTGCAGTTTCATTTGATGCTCGATGA
GTTTTTCTAATCAGAATTGGTTAATTGGTTGTAACACTGGCAGAGCATTACGCTGACTTGACGGGACGGC
GCAAGCTCATGACCAAAATCCCTTAACGTGAGTTACGCGTCGTTCCACTGAGCGTCAGACCCCGTAGAAA
AGATCAAAGGATCTTCTTGAGATCCTTTTTTTCTGCGCGTAATCTGCTGCTTGCAAACAAAAAAACCACC
GCTACCAGCGGTGGTTTGTTTGCCGGATCAAGAGCTACCAACTCTTTTTCCGAAGGTAACTGGCTTCAGC
AGAGCGCAGATACCAAATACTGTTCTTCTAGTGTAGCCGTAGTTAGGCCACCACTTCAAGAACTCTGTAG
CACCGCCTACATACCTCGCTCTGCTAATCCTGTTACCAGTGGCTGCTGCCAGTGGCGATAAGTCGTGTCT
TACCGGGTTGGACTCAAGACGATAGTTACCGGATAAGGCGCAGCGGTCGGGCTGAACGGGGGGTTCGTGC
ACACAGCCCAGCTTGGAGCGAACGACCTACACCGAACTGAGATACCTACAGCGTGAGCTATGAGAAAGCG
CCACGCTTCCCGAAGGGAGAAAGGCGGACAGGTATCCGGTAAGCGGCAGGGTCGGAACAGGAGAGCGCAC
GAGGGAGCTTCCAGGGGGAAACGCCTGGTATCTTTATAGTCCTGTCGGGTTTCGCCACCTCTGACTTGAG
CGTCGATTTTTGTGATGCTCGTCAGGGGGGCGGAGCCTATGGAAAAACGCCAGCAACGCGGCCTTTTTAC
GGTTCCTGGCCTTTTGCTGGCCTTTTGCTCACATGTT
Features (pLannotate 1.2.2; 10 found; start..end, strand, type, name):
    121..213     +  CDS            lacI (fragment): lac repressor; lacI; The lac repressor binds to the lac operator to inhibit transcription in E. coli. This inhibition can be relieved by adding lactose or isopropyl-β-D-thiogalactopyranoside (IPTG).
    268..295     -  terminator     rrnB T2 terminator: transcription terminator T2 from the E. coli rrnB gene
    427..470     +  terminator     rrnB T1 terminator: Escherichia coli rrnB; transcription terminator T1 from the E. coli rrnB gene
    517..553     -  CDS            lacZα (fragment): LacZα fragment of β-galactosidase; lacZ fragment
    569..668     +  protein_bind   attL1: mutant version of attL; recombination site for the Gateway® LR reaction LR Clonase™
    674..2080    +  CDS            SLC25A25: SCMC2_HUMAN - Also known as APC3, KIAA1896, MCSC3, SCAMC2. Experimental evidence at protein level: Swiss-Prot protein existence level 1. Calcium-dependent mitochondrial solute carrier. Mitochondrial solute carriers shuttle metabolites, nucleotides, and cofactors through the mitochondrial inner membrane. May act as a ATP-Mg/Pi exchanger that mediates the transport of Mg-ATP in exchange for phosphate, catalyzing the net uptake or efflux of adenine nucleotides into or from the mitochondria. From Homo sapiens (Human).
   2082..2181    -  protein_bind   attL2: mutant version of attL; recombination site for the Gateway® LR reaction LR Clonase™
   2199..2217    -  promoter       T7 promoter: promoter for bacteriophage T7 RNA polymerase
   2351..3160    +  CDS            KanR: aminoglycoside phosphotransferase; aph(3')-Ia; confers resistance to kanamycin in bacteria or G418 (Geneticin®) in eukaryotes
   3307..3895    +  rep_origin     ori: high-copy-number ColE1/pMB1/pBR322/pUC origin of replication
