[The description below was written by a language model from this plasmid's Addgene catalogue record and pLannotate feature annotations shown in this document.]
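Description:
pDONR221_SLC25A25 is a Gateway entry clone built on the pDONR221 backbone and carrying a codon-optimized open reading frame for human SLC25A25 (also known as SCaMC-2, APC3, MCSC or PCSCL). It is a bacterial shuttle plasmid of about 4 kb, propagated at high copy number in E. coli through a ColE1/pUC-type origin and selected with kanamycin via an aminoglycoside phosphotransferase (KanR) gene. Although the catalogue lists the vector type as mammalian expression, the annotated features show no eukaryotic promoter or polyadenylation signal. The plasmid therefore serves as a donor of the ORF and is not an expression construct in its own right.

The 1,407 bp SLC25A25 coding sequence lies between attL1 and attL2 sites. LR Clonase recombines these sites with the attR sites of a destination vector, transferring the ORF directionally and in frame into an expression backbone of the user's choice. Upstream of attL1, rrnB T1 and T2 terminators shield the insert from read-through transcription in bacteria. A T7 promoter sits just beyond attL2, oriented back toward the insert. Short lacI and lacZα fragments are backbone remnants with no evident function, and M13 forward and reverse primer sites flank the cassette for sequence verification.

SLC25A25 encodes a calcium-dependent carrier of the mitochondrial inner membrane, thought to exchange Mg-ATP for phosphate and so adjust the matrix adenine nucleotide pool. The clone belongs to a consortium-wide collection of solute carrier ORFs intended for subcloning into custom expression vectors to study transporter function and support drug discovery. The record does not say whether the ORF retains a stop codon.
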