Addgene plasmid #131992: pDONR221_SLC25A25
Purpose: Gateway entry clone with codon-optimized ORF sequence for subcloning into custom expression vectors
Depositing lab: RESOLUTE Consortium & Giulio Superti-Furga. Depositing organization: CeMM Research Center for Molecular Medicine. Publication: The RESOLUTE consortium: unlocking SLC transporters for drug discovery. Superti-Furga G, Lackner D, Wiedmer T, Ingles-Prieto A, Barbosa B, Girardi E, Goldmann U, Gurtl B, Klavins K, Klimek C, Lindinger S, Lineiro-Retes E, Muller AC, Onstein S, Redinger G, Reil D, Sedlyarov V, Wolf G, Crawford M, Everley R, ... Steppan CM. Nat Rev Drug Discov. 2020 Jul;19(7):429-430. doi: 10.1038/d41573-020-00056-6. PubMed 32265506.
Backbone
  Vector backbone: pDONR221
  Backbone manufacturer: Thermo Fisher Scientific
  Backbone size w/o insert (bp): 2550
  Vector type: Mammalian Expression
Growth in bacteria
  Bacterial resistance: Kanamycin, 50 μg/mL
  Growth temperature: 37°C
  Growth strain: Stbl3
  Copy number: High Copy
Gene/Insert
  Gene/Insert name: SLC25A25 (alt name: KIAA1896, PCSCL, MCSC)
  Species: H. sapiens (human)
  Insert size (bp): 1407
  Entrez Gene: SLC25A25 (a.k.a. MCSC, PCSCL, SCAMC-2, KIAA1896, MGC105138, MGC119514, MGC119515, MGC119516, MGC119517, RP11-395P17.4)
  Cloning method: Gateway Cloning
  Sequencing primers: 5′ M13-fwd; 3′ M13-rev
Terms and licenses: Academic/Nonprofit Terms; Industry Terms
Depositor comments: For more information on the full Resolute plasmid collection, please see www.addgene.org/depositor-collections/re-solute/. Please provide your feedback on this plasmid to the RESOLUTE consortium by filling out their RESOLUTE repository feedback form: https://forms.office.com/Pages/ResponsePage.aspx?id=0e05yklzmkS7rjFGQL4N7z4feCLQvEJAmVcOCM_u885UN1JJRko0Ukg4TVQwNTZLOUxPQVJWT1NHUCQlQCN0PWcu
How to cite: pDONR221_SLC25A25 was a gift from RESOLUTE Consortium & Giulio Superti-Furga (Addgene plasmid # 131992 ; http://n2t.net/addgene:131992 ; RRID:Addgene_131992)
