>Addgene plasmid #131992 | pDONR221_SLC25A25 | depositor partial sequence | sequence record 253384 | Codon-optimized ORF of SLC25A25
ATGCTGTGCCTGTGCCTGTACGTGCCAGTGATCGGCGAGGCCCAGACAGAGTTCCAGTATTTTGAGTCCA
AGGGCCTGCCCGCCGAGCTGAAGAGCATCTTCAAGCTGTCCGTGTTTATCCCTTCCCAGGAGTTTTCTAC
CTACCGGCAGTGGAAGCAGAAGATCGTGCAGGCCGGCGACAAGGATCTGGACGGCCAGCTGGACTTCGAG
GAGTTTGTGCACTATCTGCAGGATCACGAGAAGAAGCTGAGACTGGTGTTCAAGTCCCTGGATAAGAAGA
ACGACGGCCGGATCGATGCCCAGGAGATCATGCAGTCTCTGAGAGACCTGGGCGTGAAGATCAGCGAGCA
GCAGGCCGAGAAGATCCTGAAGTCTATGGATAAGAACGGCACCATGACAATCGACTGGAATGAGTGGCGG
GATTACCACCTGCTGCACCCCGTGGAGAACATCCCTGAGATCATCCTGTATTGGAAGCACAGCACAATCT
TTGACGTGGGCGAGAATCTGACCGTGCCTGATGAGTTCACAGTGGAGGAGAGGCAGACCGGAATGTGGTG
GAGGCACCTGGTGGCAGGAGGAGGAGCAGGAGCCGTGAGCCGGACCTGCACAGCCCCACTGGACAGACTG
AAGGTGCTGATGCAGGTGCACGCCAGCAGGTCCAACAATATGGGCATCGTGGGCGGCTTTACACAGATGA
TCAGGGAGGGAGGAGCACGGTCTCTGTGGAGAGGCAACGGCATCAATGTGCTGAAGATCGCCCCCGAGAG
CGCCATCAAGTTCATGGCCTACGAGCAGATCAAGAGGCTGGTGGGCTCCGACCAGGAGACCCTGAGGATC
CACGAGCGCCTGGTGGCAGGATCTCTGGCAGGAGCAATCGCACAGAGCTCCATCTACCCTATGGAGGTGC
TGAAGACACGGATGGCCCTGAGAAAGACCGGCCAGTATTCCGGCATGCTGGATTGTGCAAGGAGAATCCT
GGCAAGGGAGGGAGTGGCCGCCTTTTACAAGGGCTATGTGCCAAATATGCTGGGCATCATCCCCTACGCC
GGCATCGACCTGGCCGTGTATGAGACACTGAAGAACGCCTGGCTGCAGCACTACGCCGTGAATTCTGCCG
ATCCTGGCGTGTTCGTGCTGCTGGCATGCGGAACCATGTCTAGCACATGTGGCCAGCTGGCCAGCTATCC
ACTGGCCCTGGTGAGGACCAGGATGCAGGCACAGGCATCCATCGAGGGAGCACCCGAGGTGACAATGTCC
TCTCTGTTCAAGCACATCCTGAGGACCGAGGGAGCCTTTGGCCTGTACAGGGGACTGGCCCCTAACTTCA
TGAAAGTGATCCCAGCCGTGTCTATCAGCTACGTGGTGTATGAGAATCTGAAGATCACCCTGGGCGTGCA
GTCCAGA
